>Addgene plasmid #155320 | bNS2B47NS3 | addgene full sequence | sequence record 318477 | Addgene NGS Result
ATGGTGCATGCAAGGAGATGGCGCCCAACAGTCCCCCGGCCACGGGGCCTGCCACCATACCCACGCCGAA
ACAAGCGCTCATGAGCCCGAAGTGGCGAGCCCGATCTTCCCCATCGGTGATGTCGGCGATATAGGCGCCA
GCAACCGCACCTGTGGCGCCGGTGATGCCGGCCACGATGCGTCCGGCGTAGAGGATCGAGATCTCGATCC
CGCGAAATTAATACGACTCACTATAGGGGAATTGTGAGCGGATAACAATTCCCCTCTAGAAATAATTTTG
TTTAACTTTAAGAAGGAGATATACATATGCACCATCATCATCATCATTCTTCTGGTGTAGATCTGGGTAC
CGAGAACCTGTACTTCCAATCCATGGGTAGCGCTGACCTGAGCCTGGAAAAAGCTGCTAACGTGCAGTGG
GATGAGATGGCTGATATCACCGGCAGCAGCCCGATCATCGAAGTTAAACAGGATGAAGATGGTAGCTTCA
GCATCCGTGATGTTGAAGAAACAAACATGATCACCTAAGAATTCTTGTACACGGCCGCATAATCGAAATT
AATACGACTCACTATAGGGGAATTGTGAGCGGATAACAATTCCCCATCTTAGTATATTAGTTAAGTATAA
GAAGGAGATATACATATGAGCGGTGCACTGTGGGATGTTCCGAGCCCGGCGGCGACCAAAAAAGCAGCTC
TGTCTGAAGGTGTTTATCGTATCATGCAGCGTGGCCTGTTCGGCAAAACCCAGGTTGGTGTTGGTATTCA
CATGGAAGGCGTTTTTCACACCATGTGGCATGTTACCCGTGGTAGCGTTATCTGCCATGAAACCGGCCGT
CTGGAACCGTCTTGGGCGGATGTTCGTAATGATATGATTAGCTACGGTGGCGGCTGGCGTCTGGGCGATA
AATGGGACAAAGAAGAAGATGTTCAGGTTCTGGCGATCGAACCGGGTAAAAACCCGAAACACGTTCAGAC
CAAACCGGGCCTGTTCAAAACCCTGACTGGCGAAATCGGTGCGGTTACCCTGGATTTTAAACCGGGTACC
TCTGGTTCTCCGATCATTAACCGTAAAGGCAAAGTTATTGGTCTGTACGGTAATGGCGTTGTGACCAAAT
CTGGCGATTATGTTTCTGCTATTACTCAGGCTGAACGTATCGGTGAACCGGATTATGAAGTTGATGAAGA
TATCTTTCGTAAAAAACGTTTAACCATCATGGATCTGCATCCGGGTGCGGGTAAAACCAAACGTATCCTG
CCGTCTATTGTTCGTGAAGCACTGAAACGTCGTCTGCGTACCCTGATCTTAGCGCCGACCCGTGTTGTTG
CAGCTGAAATGGAAGAAGCGCTGCGCGGCTTGCCGATTCGTTATCAAACTCCGGCAGTTAAATCTGAACA
CACCGGCCGTGAAATCGTTGATCTGATGTGTCATGCGACCTTCACCACCCGTCTGCTGAGCTCCACCCGT
GTTCCGAACTATAACCTGATTGTTATGGATGAAGCGCATTTCACCGATCCGTCTAGCGTTGCAGCACGTG
GTTACATCTCTACCCGTGTTGAAATGGGTGAAGCGGCGGCTATCTTCATGACCGCGACCCCGCCGGGTGC
TACTGATCCGTTCCCGCAATCTAACTCTCCTATCGAAGACATCGAACGTGAAATTCCGGAACGCTCCTGG
AACACTGGTTTTGACTGGATTACTGATTACCAGGGTAAAACCGTTTGGTTCGTTCCGTCTATTAAAGCCG
GTAACGACATTGCTAACTGCCTGCGTAAATCTGGCAAAAAAGTTATCCAGCTGTCTCGTAAAACTTTCGA
TACTGAATATCCTAAAACCAAACTGACCGATTGGGATTTCGTTGTTACTACCGACATCTCTGAAATGGGT
GCTAACTTTCGTGCGGGTCGTGTTATCGATCCACGTCGTTGTCTGAAACCGGTTATTCTGCCGGATGGCC
CAGAACGTGTTATTCTGGCAGGTCCGATCCCGGTTACCCCTGCTTCTGCAGCTCAGCGTCGCGGTCGTAT
CGGTCGTAACCCGGCACAGGAAGATGATCAGTACGTTTTTAGCGGTGACCCGCTGAAAAACGATGAAGAT
CACGCTCACTGGACCGAAGCTAAAATGCTGCTGGATAACATCTATACCCCAGAAGGCATTATTCCGACTC
TGTTTGGCCCGGAACGTGAAAAAACCCAGGCGATCGATGGTGAATTCCGTCTGCGTGGTGAACAGCGTAA
AACCTTTGTGGAACTGATGCGTCGTGGCGATCTGCCGGTTTGGCTGAGCTACAAAGTTGCATCTGCAGGC
ATCAGCTATGAAGATCGTGAATGGTGCTTCACCGGTGAACGTAACAACCAGATCCTGGAAGAAAACATGG
AAGTTGAAATCTGGACCCGTGAAGGTGAAAAGAAAAAACTGCGTCCGCGTTGGCTGGATGCTCGTGTTTA
CGCTGATCCGATGGCGCTGAAAGATTTTAAAGAATTCGCTAGCGGTCGTAAATAAGGATCCGAATTCGAG
CTCCGTCGACAAGCTTGCGGCCGCACTCGAGCACCACCACCACCACCACTGAGATCCGGCTGCTAACAAA
GCCCGAAAGGAAGCTGAGTTGGCTGCTGCCACCGCTGAGCAATAACTAGCATAACCCCTTGGGGCCTCTA
AACGGGTCTTGAGGGGTTTTTTGCTGAAAGGAGGAACTATATCCGGATTGGCGAATGGG
[124 nt withheld, positions 2720-2843]
C
[91 nt withheld, positions 2845-2935]
A
[49 nt withheld, positions 2937-2985]
CCTTTGACGTTGGAGTCCACGTTCTTT
[37 nt withheld, positions 3013-3049]
ACCCTATCTCGGTCTATTCTTTTGATTTATAAGGGATTTTGCCGATTTCGGCCTATTGGTTAAAAAATGA
GCTGATTTAACAAAAATTTAACGCGAATTTTAACAAAATATTAACGCTTACAATTTAGGTGGCACTTTTC
GGGGAAATGTGCGCGGAACCCCTATTTGTTTATTTTTCTAAATACATTCAAATATGTATCCGCTCATGAA
TTAATTCTTAGAAAAACTCATCGAGCATCAAATGAAACTGCAATTTATTCATATCAGGATTATCAATACC
ATATTTTTGAAAAAGCCGTTTCTGTAATGAAGGAGAAAACTCACCGAGGCAGTTCCATAGGATGGCAAGA
TCCTGGTATCGGTCTGCGATTCCGACTCGTCCAACATCAATACAACCTATTAATTTCCCCTCGTCAAAAA
TAAGGTTATCAAGTGAGAAATCACCATGAGTGACGACTGAATCCGGTGAGAATGGCAAAAGTTTATGCAT
TTCTTTCCAGACTTGTTCAACAGGCCAGCCATTACGCTCGTCATCAAAATCACTCGCATCAACCAAACCG
TTATTCATTCGTGATTGCGCCTGAGCGAGACGAAATACGCGATCGCTGTTAAAAGGACAATTACAAACAG
GAATCGAATGCAACCGGCGCAGGAACACTGCCAGCGCATCAACAATATTTTCACCTGAATCAGGATATTC
TTCTAATACCTGGAATGCTGTTTTCCCGGGGATCGCAGTGGTGAGTAACCATGCATCATCAGGAGTACGG
ATAAAATGCTTGATGGTCGGAAGAGGCATAAATTCCGTCAGCCAGTTTAGTCTGACCATCTCATCTGTAA
CATCATTGGCAACGCTACCTTTGCCATGTTTCAGAAACAACTCTGGCGCATCGGGCTTCCCATACAATCG
ATAGATTGTCGCACCTGATTGCCCGACATTATCGCGAGCCCATTTATACCCATATAAATCAGCATCCATG
TTGGAATTTAATCGCGGCCTAGAGCAAGACGTTTCCCGTTGAATATGGCTCATAACACCCCTTGTATTAC
TGTTTATGTAAGCAGACAGTTTTATTGTTCATGACCAAAATCCCTTAACGTGAGTTTTCGTTCCACTGAG
CGTCAGACCCCGTAGAAAAGATCAAAGGATCTTCTTGAGATCCTTTTTTTCTGCGCGTAATCTGCTGCTT
GCAAACAAAAAAACCACCGCTACCAGCGGTGGTTTGTTTGCCGGATCAAGAGCTACCAACTCTTTTTCCG
AAGGTAACTGGCTTCAGCAGAGCGCAGATACCAAATACTGTCCTTCTAGTGTAGCCGTAGTTAGGCCACC
ACTTCAAGAACTCTGTAGCACCGCCTACATACCTCGCTCTGCTAATCCTGTTACCAGTGGCTGCTGCCAG
TGGCGATAAGTCGTGTCTTACCGGGTTGGACTCAAGACGATAGTTACCGGATAAGGCGCAGCGGTCGGGC
TGAACGGGGGGTTCGTGCACACAGCCCAGCTTGGAGCGAACGACCTACACCGAACTGAGATACCTACAGC
GTGAGCTATGAGAAAGCGCCACGCTTCCCGAAGGGAGAAAGGCGGACAGGTATCCGGTAAGCGGCAGGGT
CGGAACAGGAGAGCGCACGAGGGAGCTTCCAGGGGGAAACGCCTGGTATCTTTATAGTCCTGTCGGGTTT
CGCCACCTCTGACTTGAGCGTCGATTTTTGTGATGCTCGTCAGGGGGGCGGAGCCTATGGAAAAACGCCA
GCAACGCGGCCTTTTTACGGTTCCTGGCCTTTTGCTGGCCTTTTGCTCACATGTTCTTTCCTGCGTTATC
CCCTGATTCTGTGGATAACCGTATTACCGCCTTTGAGTGAGCTGATACCGCTCGCCGCAGCCGAACGACC
GAGCGCAGCGAGTCAGTGAGCGAGGAAGCGGAAGAGCGCCTGATGCGGTATTTTCTCCTTACGCATCTGT
GCGGTATTTCACACCGCAATGGTGCACTCTCAGTACAATCTGCTCTGATGCCGCATAGTTAAGCCAGTAT
ACACTCCGCTATCGCTACGTGACTGGGTCATGGCTGCGCCCCGACACCCGCCAACACCCGCTGACGCGCC
CTGACGGGCTTGTCTGCTCCCGGCATCCGCTTACAGACAAGCTGTGACCGTCTCCGGGAGCTGCATGTGT
CAGAGGTTTTCACCGTCATCACCGAAACGCGCGAGGCAGCTGCGGTAAAGCTCATCAGCGTGGTCGTGAA
GCGATTCACAGATGTCTGCCTGTTCATCCGCGTCCAGCTCGTTGAGTTTCTCCAGAAGCGTTAATGTCTG
GCTTCTGATAAAGCGGGCCATGTTAAGGGCGGTTTTTTCCTGTTTGGTCACTGATGCCTCCGTGTAAGGG
GGATTTCTGTTCATGGGGGTAATGATACCGATGAAACGAGAGAGGATGCTCACGATACGGGTTACTGATG
ATGAACATGCCCGGTTACTGGAACGTTGTGAGGGTAAACAACTGGCGGTATGGATGCGGCGGGACCAGAG
AAAAATCACTCAGGGTCAATGCCAGCGCTTCGTTAATACAGATGTAGGTGTTCCACAGGGTAGCCAGCAG
CATCCTGCGATGCAGATCCGGAACATAATGGTGCAGGGCGCTGACTTCCGCGTTTCCAGACTTTACGAAA
CACGGAAACCGAAGACCATTCATGTTGTTGCTCAGGTCGCAGACGTTTTGCAGCAGCAGTCGCTTCACGT
TCGCTCGCGTATCGGTGATTCATTCTGCTAACCAGTAAGGCAACCCCGCCAGCCTAGCCGGGTCCTCAAC
GACAGGAGCACGATCATGCGCACCCGTGGGGCCGCCATGCCGGCGATAATGGCCTGCTTCTCGCCGAAAC
GTTTGGTGGCGGGACCAGTGACGAAGGCTTGAGCGAGGGCGTGCAAGATTCCGAATACCGCAAGCGACAG
GCCGATCATCGTCGCGCTCCAGCGAAAGCGGTCCTCGCCGAAAATGACCCAGAGCGCTGCCGGCACCTGT
CCTACGAGTTGCATGATAAAGAAGACAGTCATAAGTGCGGCGACGATAGTCATGCCCCGCGCCCACCGGA
AGGAGCTGACTGGGTTGAAGGCTCTCAAGGGCATCGGTCGAGATCCCGGTGCCTAATGAGTGAGCTAACT
TACATTAATTGCGTTGCGCTCACTGCCCGCTTTCCAGTCGGGAAACCTGTCGTGCCAGCTGCATTAATGA
ATCGGCCAACGCGCGGGGAGAGGCGGTTTGCGTATTGGGCGCCAGGGTGGTTTTTCTTTTCACCAGTGAG
ACGGGCAACAGCTGATTGCCCTTCACCGCCTGGCCCTGAGAGAGTTGCAGCAAGCGGTCCACGCTGGTTT
GCCCCAGCAGGCGAAAATCCTGTTTGATGGTGGTTAACGGCGGGATATAACATGAGCTGTCTTCGGTATC
GTCGTATCCCACTACCGAGATATCCGCACCAACGCGCAGCCCGGACTCGGTAATGGCGCGCATTGCGCCC
AGCGCCATCTGATCGTTGGCAACCAGCATCGCAGTGGGAACGATGCCCTCATTCAGCATTTGCATGGTTT
GTTGAAAACCGGACATGGCACTCCAGTCGCCTTCCCGTTCCGCTATCGGCTGAATTTGATTGCGAGTGAG
ATATTTATGCCAGCCAGCCAGACGCAGACGCGCCGAGACAGAACTTAATGGGCCCGCTAACAGCGCGATT
TGCTGGTGACCCAATGCGACCAGATGCTCCACGCCCAGTCGCGTACCGTCTTCATGGGAGAAAATAATAC
TGTTGATGGGTGTCTGGTCAGAGACATCAAGAAATAACGCCGGAACATTAGTGCAGGCAGCTTCCACAGC
AATGGCATCCTGGTCATCCAGCGGATAGTTAATGATCAGCCCACTGACGCGTTGCGCGAGAAGATTGTGC
ACCGCCGCTTTACAGGCTTCGACGCCGCTTCGTTCTACCATCGACACCACCACGCTGGCACCCAGTTGAT
CGGCGCGAGATTTAATCGCCGCGACAATTTGCGACGGCGCGTGCAGGGCCAGACTGGAGGTGGCAACGCC
AATCAGCAACGACTGTTTGCCCGCCAGTTGTTGTGCCACGCGGTTGGGAATGTAATTCAGCTCCGCCATC
GCCGCTTCCACTTTTTCCCGCGTTTTCGCAGAAACGTGGCTGGCCTGGTTCACCACGCGGGAAACGGTCT
GATAAGAGACACCGGCATACTCTGCGACATCGTATAACGTTACTGGTTTCACATTCACCACCCTGAATTG
ACTCTCTTCCGGGCGCTATCATGCCATACCGCGAAAGGTTTTGCGCCATTCGATGGTGTCCGGGATCTCG
ACGCTCTCCCTTATGCGACTCCTGCATTAGGAAGCAGCCCAGTAGTAGGTTGAGGCCGTTGAGCACCGCC
GCCGCAAGGA
Features (pLannotate 1.2.2; 21 found; start..end, strand, type, name):
    219..237     +  promoter       T7 promoter: promoter for bacteriophage T7 RNA polymerase
    238..262     +  protein_bind   lac operator: The lac repressor binds to the lac operator to inhibit transcription in E. coli. This inhibition can be relieved by adding lactose or isopropyl-β-D-thiogalactopyranoside (IPTG). lac repressor encoded by lacI
    277..299     +  RBS            RBS: efficient ribosome binding site from bacteriophage T7 gene 10 (Olins and Rangwala, 1989)
    560..578     +  promoter       T7 promoter: promoter for bacteriophage T7 RNA polymerase
    579..603     +  protein_bind   lac operator: The lac repressor binds to the lac operator to inhibit transcription in E. coli. This inhibition can be relieved by adding lactose or isopropyl-β-D-thiogalactopyranoside (IPTG). lac repressor encoded by lacI
    649..2502    +  CDS            POLG_DEN2T (fragment): Experimental evidence at protein level: Swiss-Prot protein existence level 1. [Serine protease NS3]: Displays three enzymatic activities: serine protease, NTPase and RNA helicase. NS3 serine protease, in association with NS2B, performs its autocleavage and cleaves the polyprotein at dibasic sites in the cytoplasm: C-prM, NS2A-NS2B, NS2B- NS3, NS3-NS4A, NS4A-2K and NS4B-NS5. NS3 RNA helicase binds RNA and unwinds dsRNA in the 3' to 5' direction. From Dengue virus type 2 (strain Tonga/EKB194/1974) (DENV-2).
   2552..2569    +  CDS            9xHis (fragment): 9xHis affinity tag
   2579..2628    +  CDS            SET1 (fragment): solubility-enhancement tag derived from T7 phage gene 10B
   2636..2683    +  terminator     T7 terminator: transcription terminator for bacteriophage T7 RNA polymerase
   2720..3148    +  rep_origin     f1 ori (sequence partly withheld): f1 bacteriophage origin of replication; arrow indicates direction of (+) strand synthesis
   3201..3258    +  promoter       AmpR promoter (fragment): bla
   3267..4082    -  CDS            KanR: aminoglycoside phosphotransferase; aph(3')-Ia; confers resistance to kanamycin in bacteria or G418 (Geneticin®) in eukaryotes
   4204..4792    +  rep_origin     ori: high-copy-number ColE1/pMB1/pBR322/pUC origin of replication
   4978..5117    -  misc_feature   bom: basis of mobility region from pBR322
   5219..5410    -  CDS            rop: Rop protein, which maintains plasmids at low copy number; rop
   5427..5807    +  CDS            YPB1_ECOLX: Protein predicted: Swiss-Prot protein existence level 4. From Escherichia coli.
   5879..6170    -  CDS            TcR (fragment): tetracycline efflux protein; tet; confers resistance to tetracycline
   6185..6206    -  protein_bind   CAP binding site: CAP binding activates transcription in the presence of cAMP. E. coli catabolite activator protein
   6219..7301    -  CDS            lacI: lac repressor; lacI; The lac repressor binds to the lac operator to inhibit transcription in E. coli. This inhibition can be relieved by adding lactose or isopropyl-β-D-thiogalactopyranoside (IPTG).
   7302..7379    -  promoter       lacI promoter: lacI
   7387..197     -  CDS            TcR (fragment) (across the origin): tetracycline efflux protein; tet; confers resistance to tetracycline
