[The description below was written by a language model from this plasmid's Addgene catalogue record and pLannotate feature annotations shown in this document.]
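Description:
bNS2B47NS3 is a bacterial expression plasmid for co-producing two dengue virus serotype 4 proteins in E. coli: a 47-residue segment of the NS2B protease cofactor and full-length, wild-type NS3. The catalogue lists the backbone as pNIC. The feature table shows a pET-like architecture with a ColE1/pMB1-type origin accompanied by bom and rop, an f1 origin, a kanamycin resistance gene for selection, a lacI repressor gene and leftover tetracycline-resistance fragments. The catalogue describes it as high copy, although rop is normally associated with reduced copy number.

The payload is arranged as two tandem T7 promoter/lac operator units. The first is followed by a T7 gene 10 ribosome binding site and a short unannotated interval, which is about the right size to hold the NS2B cofactor segment, although the annotation does not confirm this. The second drives a reading frame of roughly 1.85 kb identified by homology to the flavivirus polyprotein NS3 region, and a single T7 terminator follows. The matched reference was a DENV2 entry, but the record specifies DENV4. Expressing the cofactor and NS3 as separate chains, rather than as a linked fusion, lets them associate non-covalently. NS3 carries serine protease, NTPase and RNA helicase activities, and its protease depends on NS2B. Expression requires a host supplying T7 RNA polymerase and is IPTG-inducible through lacI.

The catalogue reports an N-terminal His tag on the backbone, whereas the only annotated His fragment lies downstream of NS3, so the tag's actual placement is unclear. The sequenced record (7,469 nt) is also longer than the stated total size of 6,806 bp. The associated work concerns crystal structures of the full-length NS2B-NS3 complex, which points to use in producing protein for structural and biochemical studies.
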