Addgene plasmid #155320: bNS2B47NS3
Purpose: co-expression of DENV4 47 peptides from NS2B cofactor and NS3 full length
Depositing lab: Dahai Luo. Depositing organization: Nanyang Technological University (NTU). Publication: Crystal structures of full length DENV4 NS2B-NS3 reveal the dynamic interaction between NS2B and NS3. Phoo WW, El Sahili A, Zhang Z, Chen MW, Liew CW, Lescar J, Vasudevan SG, Luo D. Antiviral Res. 2020 Oct;182:104900. doi: 10.1016/j.antiviral.2020.104900. Epub 2020 Aug 5. PubMed 32763315.
Backbone
  Vector backbone: pNIC
  Backbone manufacturer: Invitrogen
  Backbone size w/o insert (bp): 4779
  Total vector size (bp): 6806
  Modifications to backbone: NA
  Vector type: Bacterial Expression
Growth in bacteria
  Bacterial resistance: Kanamycin, 50 μg/mL
  Growth temperature: 37°C
  Growth strain: DH5alpha
  Copy number: High Copy
Gene/Insert
  Gene/Insert name: Co expression of DENV4 NS3 full length protein with 47 peptides from NS2B cofactor (alt name: NS2B47NS3)
  Species: Dengue virus 4
  Mutation: WT
  GenBank ID: JF262783 G11337
  Promoter: T7
  Tag / fusion protein: His tag (N terminal on backbone)
  Cloning method: Unknown
  Sequencing primers: 5′ GTTCTGGCTCGCTGAAACGCCGCTC; 3′ gcgcttaatgcgccgctacagggcgcgt
Resource information
  A portion of this plasmid was derived from a plasmid made by: Ordered from genescript.
Terms and licenses: Academic/Nonprofit Terms; Industry Terms: Not Available to Industry
How to cite: bNS2B47NS3 was a gift from Dahai Luo (Addgene plasmid # 155320 ; http://n2t.net/addgene:155320 ; RRID:Addgene_155320)
